Addgene plasmid #24683: pCS2 xenopus sizzled HA
Depositing lab: Edward De Robertis. Depositing organization: University of California, Los Angeles (UCLA). Publication: Embryonic dorsal-ventral signaling: secreted frizzled-related proteins as inhibitors of tolloid proteinases. Lee HX, Ambrosio AL, Reversade B, De Robertis EM. Cell. 2006 Jan 13. 124(1):147-59. 10.1016/j.cell.2005.12.018 PubMed 16413488.
Backbone
  Vector backbone: pCS2
  Backbone size w/o insert (bp): 4100
  Vector type: Mammalian Expression
Growth in bacteria
  Bacterial resistance: Ampicillin, 100 μg/mL
  Growth temperature: 37°C
  Growth strain: DH5alpha
  Copy number: High Copy
Gene/Insert
  Gene/Insert name: Sizzled
  Species: X. laevis (frog)
  Insert size (bp): 800
  Entrez Gene: szl (a.k.a. xszl)
  Tag / fusion protein: HA (C terminal on insert)
  Cloning method: Restriction Enzyme; 5′ cloning site BamHI (not destroyed); 3′ cloning site XhoI (not destroyed)
  Sequencing primers: 5′ SP6; 3′ T3
Terms and licenses: Academic/Nonprofit Terms; Industry Terms: Not Available to Industry
Depositor comments: HA tag: YPYDVPVYVL silent mutation at (bp) 657 of szl E248D does not affect function.
How to cite: pCS2 xenopus sizzled HA was a gift from Edward De Robertis (Addgene plasmid # 24683 ; http://n2t.net/addgene:24683 ; RRID:Addgene_24683)
