[The description below was written by a language model from this plasmid's Addgene catalogue record.]
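Description:
pCS2 xenopus sizzled HA is a mammalian expression plasmid built on the pCS2 backbone (about 4.1 kb without insert). It is maintained in E. coli as a high-copy plasmid under ampicillin selection. The payload is an approximately 800 bp insert encoding Sizzled (szl) from Xenopus laevis, cloned between BamHI and XhoI sites that both remain intact, so the insert can be excised or moved. The coding sequence carries a C-terminal HA epitope tag, which allows the protein to be detected or immunoprecipitated with anti-HA antibodies.

The record does not name the promoter or list individual vector features. It does give SP6 and T3 as the 5′ and 3′ sequencing primers flanking the insert. This fits the general pCS2 design, in which a strong CMV-derived promoter and an SV40 polyadenylation signal drive expression in vertebrate cells. An upstream SP6 promoter in that design permits in vitro synthesis of capped mRNA for embryo microinjection. The depositor notes a silent change at position 657 of szl and an E248D substitution, the latter reported not to affect function. The HA tag sequence they give also differs slightly from the canonical epitope.

Sizzled is a secreted frizzled-related protein, and the associated publication concerns such proteins acting as inhibitors of tolloid proteinases in embryonic dorsal-ventral signaling. The construct is therefore suited to producing tagged Sizzled in transfected cells, or likely from synthetic mRNA in Xenopus embryos. Either route supports biochemical and developmental studies of this pathway.
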