>Addgene plasmid #24683 | pCS2 xenopus sizzled HA | addgene partial sequence | sequence record 30668 | 24683 with T3
ATGCATTGGCGCCGCGGCCGCGAATTAAAAAACCTCCCACACCTCCCCCTGAACCTGAAACATAAAATGA
ATGCAATTGTTGTTGTTAACTTGTTTATTGCAGCTTATAATGGTTACAAATAAAGCAATAGCATCACAAA
TTTCACAAATAAAGCATTTTTTTCACTGCATTCTAGTTGTGGTTTGTCCAAACTCATCAATGTATCTTAT
CATGTCTGGATCTACGTAATACGACTCACTATAGTTCTAGAGGCTCGAGTTAGACGTAGTCTGGGACGTC
GTATGGGTAACATTTATGATGTCTCCACCTCCTTGTGGCCAGTGTCAGCTGAGAGTCCTTTTTTTGCCAG
TGGAATATTCTGTTGACTTTAACCTTGCCATGATGGATGTCACCAGCAATAACATACACTGTGGGTCTGG
TCCGTATCAGCTTCTGAGCACAATTCTCATTAATCAGCAGCCACTGTTCAATCATGGTACGCGTGTCATA
TGGAAGGAGCAGACCTTGTTTAATGAACTCAACTGGGCCTTCAGTCTCATATTCATAAAGTCCTGAAGCT
GATTTCTTCTTTGCCAATTTCACTTTAACAGCAAAATTATTGTCACAGAAAGCTTCCAAGACTGTCTTGT
GTGAGAAGAATTCTTCAATCAGCGGGCAGCCCTGGCAACTTGGCTTANGCAATTCTTTATAGGAGTACTG
ATACTCTTTGCTGAGAGTGTCCAAGCACATGTCTTCCCCAGCTGGGAACCTGTCACAGTCTAAGCTTTCA
GGCCAGGAGTGCCCATGACATGCCANAACTGGAGCACAACTGTCTCTTACAGCTACACACATACTACGGC
AGGGCTGGATGAACGTGTCCAGGCAGACTGGGGCGAACAGGGAGCACAGGAAGGTCCTGGCATAGGGTGG
CAGCCGGTTTGTAG
