>Addgene plasmid #24683 | pCS2 xenopus sizzled HA | addgene partial sequence | sequence record 30669 | 24683 with M13rev
CATTAACCTCACTAAAGGGAACAAAAGCTGGGTACCGGGCCCAATGCATTGGCGCCGCGGCCGCGAANCN
TTTNANNTCCCACACCTCCCCCTGAACCTGAAACATAAAATGAATGCAATTGTTGTTGTTAACTTGTTTA
TTGCAGCTTATAATGGTTACAAATAAAGCAATAGCATCACAAATTTCACAAATAAAGCATTTTTTTCACT
GCATTCTAGTTGTGGTTTGTCCAAACTCATCAATGTATCTTATCATGTCTGGATCTACGTAATACGACTC
ACTATAGTTCTAGAGGCTCGAGTTAGACGTAGTCTGGGACGTCGTATGGGTAACATTTATGATGTCTCCA
CCTCCTTGTGGCCAGTGTCAGCTGAGAGTCCTTTTTTTGCCAGTGGAATATTCTGTTGACTTTAACCTTG
CCATGATGGATGTCACCAGCAATAACATACACTGTGGGTCTGGTCCGTATCAGCTTCTGAGCACAATTCT
CATTAATCAGCAGCCACTGTTCAATCATGGTACGCGTGTCATATGGAAGGAGCANACCTTGTTTAATGAA
CTCAACTGGGCCTTCAGTCTCANATTCATAAAGTCCTGAAGCTGATTTCTTCTTTGCCAATTTCACTTTA
ACAGCAAAATTANTGTCACAGAGAGCTTCCAAGACTGTCTTGTGTGAGAAGAATTCTTCAATCANCGGGC
AGNCCTNGCAACTTGGCTTAGGCAATTCTTT
